>Addgene plasmid #148935 | pAc5.1B-lambdaN-HA-DmGIGYF_340-368-GST-V5His6_AH | addgene full sequence | sequence record 358327 | Addgene NGS Result
CTTCAAGAATTAATTCTATATTCTAAAAACACAAATGATACTTCTAAAAAAAAATCATGAATGGCATCAA
CTCTGAATCAAATCTTTGCAGATGCACCTACTTCTCATTTCCACTGTCACATCATTTTTCCAGATCTCGC
TGCCTGTTATGTGGCCCACAAACCAAGACACGTTTTATGGCCATTAAAGCTGGCTGATCGTCGCCAAACA
CCAAATACATAATGAATATGTACACATTCGAGAAAGAAGCGATCAAAGAAGCGTCTTCGGGCGGAGTAGG
AGAATGCGGAGGAGAAGGAGAACGAGCTGATCTAGTATCTCTCCACAATCCAATGCCAACTGACCAACTG
GCCATATTCGGAGCAATTTGAAGCCAATTTCCATCGCCTGGCGATCGCTCCATTCTTGGCTATATGTTTT
TCACCGTTACCCGGGGCCATTTTCAAAGACTCGTCGGCAAGATAAGATTGTGTCACTCGCTGTCTCTCTT
CATTTGTCGAAGAATGCTGAGGAATTTCGCGATGACGTCGGCGAGTATTTTGAAGAATGAGAATAATTTG
TATTTATACGAAAATCAGTTAGTGGAATTTTCTACAAAAACATGTTATCTATAGATAATTTTGTTGCAAA
ATATGTTGACTATGACAAAGATTGTATGTATATACCTTTAATGTATTCTCATTTTCTTATGTATTTATAA
TGGCAATGATGATACTGATGATATTTTAAGATGATGCCAGACCAAAAGGCTTGAATTTCTGCGTCTTTTG
CCGAACGCAGTGCATGTGCAATTGTTGTTTTTTGGAATATTCAATTTTCGGACTGTCCGCTTTGATTTCA
GTTTCTTGGCTTATTCAAAAAGCAAAGTAAAGCCAAAAAAGCGAGATGGCAATACCAAATGCGGCAAAAC
GGTAGTGGAAGGAAAGGGGTGCGGGGCAGCGGAAGGAAGGGTGGGGCGGGGCGTGGCGGGGTCTGTGGCT
GGGCGCGACGTCACCGACGTTGGAGCCACTCCTTTGACCATGTGTGCGTGTGTGTATTATTCGTGTCTCG
CCACTCGCCGGTTGTTTTTTTCTTTTTATGCTGCGCTCTCTCTAGCGCCATCTCGCTTACGCATGCTCAA
CGCACCGCATGTTGCCGTTTCCTTTTATGCGTCATTTTGGCTCGAAATAGGCAATTATTTAAACAAAGAT
TAGTCAACGAAAACGCTAAAATAAATAAGTCTACAATATGGTTACTTATTGCCATGTGTGTGCAGCCAAC
GATAGCAACAAAAGCAACAACACAGGTGGCTTTCCCTCTTTCACTTTTTGTTTGCAAGCCGCGTGCGAGC
AAGACGGCACGACCGGCAAACGCAATTACGCTGACAAAGAGCAGACGAAGTTTTGGCGAAAAACATCAAG
GCGCCTGATACGAATGCATTTGCAATAACAATTGCGATATTTAATATTGTTTATGAAGCTGTTTGACTTC
AAAACACACAAAAAAAAAAATAAAACAAATTATTTGAAAGAGAATTAGGAATCGGACGCTTATCGTTAGG
GTAACAACAAGAAATGCTTACTGAGTCACAGCCTCTGGAAAACTGCCGCAAGCCAGAGAGAGAGAGAAAA
AGAGGGAGAGCAGCTTAGACCGCATGTGCTTGTGTGTGAGGCGTCTCTCTCTTCGTCTCTGTTGCGCAAA
CGCATAGACTGCACTGAAAAAATCGATTACCTATTTTTTATGAATGAATATTTGCACTATTACTATTCAA
AACTATTAAGATAGCAATCACATTCAATAGCCAAATACTATACCACCTGAGCGATGCAACGAAATGATCA
ATTTGAGCAAAAATGCTGCATATTTAGGACGGCATCATTATAGAAATGCTTCTTGCTGTGTACTTTTCTC
TCGTCTGGCAGCTGTTTCGCCGTTATTGTTAAAACCGGCTTAAGTTAGGTGTGTTTTCTACGACTAGTGA
ATGCACTACTAGAAGATGTGTGTTGCACAAAATGTCCCTGGAATAACCAATTTGAAGTGCAGATAGCAGT
AAACGTAAGCTAATATGAATATTATTTAACTGTAATGTTTTAATATCGCTGGACATTACTAATAAACCCA
CTATAAACACATGTACATATGTATGTTTTGGCATACAATGAGTAGTTGGGGAAAAAATGTGTAAAAGCAC
CGTGACCATCACAGCATAAAGATAACCAGCTGAAGTATCGAATATGAGTAACCCCCAAATTGAATCACAT
GCCGCAACTGATAGGACCCATGGAAGTACACTCTTCATGGCGATATACAAGACACACACAAGCACGAACA
CCCAGTTGCGGAGGAAATTCTCCGTAAATGAAAACCCAATCGGCGAACAATTCATACCCATATATGGTAA
AAGTTTTGAACGCGACTTGAGAGCGGAGAGCATTGCGGCTGATAAGGTTTTAGCGCTAAGCGGGCTTTAT
AAAACGGGCTGCGGGACCAGTTTTCATATCACTACCGTTTGAGTTCTTGTGCTGTGTGGATACTCCTCCC
GACACAAAGCCGCTCCATCAGCCAGCAGTCGTCTAATCCAGAGACCCCGGATCGGGGTACCAACATGGAC
GCACAAACACGACGACGTGAGCGTCGCGCTGAGAAACAAGCTCAATGGAAAGCTGCAAACGGTGGATCTC
CTCCACATATGGCTTACCCATACGATGTTCCAGATTACGCTCCTCCAAGCTTGAATTCTGATGCCGACGA
AAATCTACCCGAATGGGCAATTGAAAATCCATCGAAATTGGGTGGCAGTTTTGATGCTAGTGGAGCCTTT
CATGGATTGCTAGCTATGTCCCCTATACTAGGTTATTGGAAAATTAAGGGCCTTGTGCAACCCACTCGAC
TTCTTTTGGAATATCTTGAAGAAAAATATGAAGAGCATTTGTATGAGCGCGATGAAGGTGATAAATGGCG
AAACAAAAAGTTTGAATTGGGTTTGGAGTTTCCCAATCTTCCTTATTATATTGATGGTGATGTTAAATTA
ACACAGTCTATGGCCATCATACGTTATATAGCTGACAAGCACAACATGTTGGGTGGTTGTCCAAAAGAGC
GTGCAGAGATTTCAATGCTTGAAGGAGCGGTTTTGGATATTAGATACGGTGTTTCGAGAATTGCATATAG
TAAAGACTTTGAAACTCTCAAAGTTGATTTTCTTAGCAAGCTACCTGAAATGCTGAAAATGTTCGAAGAT
CGTTTATGTCATAAAACATATTTAAATGGTGATCATGTAACCCATCCTGACTTCATGTTGTATGACGCTC
TTGATGTTGTTTTATACATGGACCCAATGTGCCTGGATGCGTTCCCAAAATTAGTTTGTTTTAAAAAACG
TATTGAAGCTATCCCACAAATTGATAAGTACTTGAAATCCAGCAAGTATATAGCATGGCCTTTGCAGGGC
TGGCAAGCCACGTTTGGTGGTGGCGACCATCCTCCAAAATCGGTAGGCGGCCGCTCGAGTCTAGAGGGCC
CGCGGTTCGAAGGTAAGCCTATCCCTAACCCTCTCCTCGGTCTCGATTCTACGCGTACCGGTCATCATCA
CCATCACCATTGAGTTTAAACCCGCTGATCAGCCTCGACTGTGCCTTCTAAGGCCTGAGCTCGCTGATCA
GCCTCGATCGAGGATCCAGACATGATAAGATACATTGATGAGTTTGGACAAACCACAACTAGAATGCAGT
GAAAAAAATGCTTTATTTGTGAAATTTGTGATGCTATTGCTTTATTTGTAACCATTATAAGCTGCAATAA
ACAAGTTAACAACAACAATTGCATTCATTTTATGTTTCAGGTTCAGGGGGAGGTGTGGGAGGTTTTTTAA
AGCAAGTAAAACCTCTACAAATGTGGTATGGCTGATTATGATCAGTCGACCGATGCCCTTGAGAGCCTTC
AACCCAGTCAGCTCCTTCCGGTGGGCGCGGGGCATGACTATCGTCGCCGCACTTATGACTGTCTTCTTTA
TCATGCAACTCGTAGGACAGGTGCCGGCAGCGCTCTGGGTCATTTTCGGCGAGGACCGCTTTCGCTGGAG
CGCGACGATGATCGGCCTGTCGCTTGCGGTATTCGGAATCTTGCACGCCCTCGCTCAAGCCTTCGTCACT
GGTCCCGCCACCAAACGTTTCGGCGAGAAGCAGGCCATTATCGCCGGCATGGCGGCCGACGCGCTGGGCT
ACGTCTTGCTGGCGTTCGCGACGCGAGGCTGGATGGCCTTCCCCATTATGATTCTTCTCGCTTCCGGCGG
CATCGGGATGCCCGCGTTGCAGGCCATGCTGTCCAGGCAGGTAGATGACGACCATCAGGGACAGCTTCAA
GGCCAGCAAAAGGCCAGGAACCGTAAAAAGGCCGCGTTGCTGGCGTTTTTCCATAGGCTCCGCCCCCCTG
ACGAGCATCACAAAAATCGACGCTCAAGTCAGAGGTGGCGAAACCCGACAGGACTATAAAGATACCAGGC
GTTTCCCCCTGGAAGCTCCCTCGTGCGCTCTCCTGTTCCGACCCTGCCGCTTACCGGATACCTGTCCGCC
TTTCTCCCTTCGGGAAGCGTGGCGCTTTCTCATAGCTCACGCTGTAGGTATCTCAGTTCGGTGTAGGTCG
TTCGCTCCAAGCTGGGCTGTGTGCACGAACCCCCCGTTCAGCCCGACCGCTGCGCCTTATCCGGTAACTA
TCGTCTTGAGTCCAACCCGGTAAGACACGACTTATCGCCACTGGCAGCAGCCACTGGTAACAGGATTAGC
AGAGCGAGGTATGTAGGCGGTGCTACAGAGTTCTTGAAGTGGTGGCCTAACTACGGCTACACTAGAAGGA
CAGTATTTGGTATCTGCGCTCTGCTGAAGCCAGTTACCTTCGGAAAAAGAGTTGGTAGCTCTTGATCCGG
CAAACAAACCACCGCTGGTAGCGGTGGTTTTTTTGTTTGCAAGCAGCAGATTACGCGCAGAAAAAAAGGA
TCTCAAGAAGATCCTTTGATCTTTTCTACGGGGTCTGACGCTCAGTGGAACGAAAACTCACGTTAAGGGA
TTTTGGTCATGAGATTATCAAAAAGGATCTTCACCTAGATCCTTTTAAATTAAAAATGAAGTTTTAAATC
AATCTAAAGTATATATGAGTAAACTTGGTCTGACAGTTACCAATGCTTAATCAGTGAGGCACCTATCTCA
GCGATCTGTCTATTTCGTTCATCCATAGTTGCCTGACTCCCCGTCGTGTAGATAACTACGATACGGGAGG
GCTTACCATCTGGCCCCAGTGCTGCAATGATACCGCGAGACCCACGCTCACCGGCTCCAGATTTATCAGC
AATAAACCAGCCAGCCGGAAGGGCCGAGCGCAGAAGTGGTCCTGCAACTTTATCCGCCTCCATCCAGTCT
ATTAATTGTTGCCGGGAAGCTAGAGTAAGTAGTTCGCCAGTTAATAGTTTGCGCAACGTTGTTGCCATTG
CTGCAGGCATCGTGGTGTCACGCTCGTCGTTTGGTATGGCTTCATTCAGCTCCGGTTCCCAACGATCAAG
GCGAGTTACATGATCCCCCATGTTGTGCAAAAAAGCGGTTAGCTCCTTCGGTCCTCCGATCGTTGTCAGA
AGTAAGTTGGCCGCAGTGTTATCACTCATGGTTATGGCAGCACTGCATAATTCTCTTACTGTCATGCCAT
CCGTAAGATGCTTTTCTGTGACTGGTGAGTACTCAACCAAGTCATTCTGAGAATAGTGTATGCGGCGACC
GAGTTGCTCTTGCCCGGCGTCAACACGGGATAATACCGCGCCACATAGCAGAACTTTAAAAGTGCTCATC
ATTGGAAAACGTTCTTCGGGGCGAAAACTCTCAAGGATCTTACCGCTGTTGAGATCCAGTTCGATGTAAC
CCACTCGTGCACCCAACTGATCTTCAGCATCTTTTACTTTCACCAGCGTTTCTGGGTGAGCAAAAACAGG
AAGGCAAAATGCCGCAAAAAAGGGAATAAGGGCGACACGGAAATGTTGAATACTCATACTCTTCCTTTTT
CAATATTATTGAAGCATTTATCAGGGTTATTGTCTCATGAGCGGATACATATTTGAATGTATTTAGAAAA
ATAAACAAATAGGGGTTCCGCGCACATTTCCCCGAAAAGTGCCACCTGACGTCTAAGAAACCATTATTAT
CATGACATTAACCTATAAAAATAGGCGTATCACGAGGCCCTTTCGT
Features (pLannotate 1.2.2; 11 found; start..end, strand, type, name):
     56..2565    +  promoter       Ac5 promoter: Drosophila melanogaster actin 5C promoter
   2585..2650    +  CDS            N (fragment): REGN_LAMBD - Experimental evidence at protein level: Swiss-Prot protein existence level 1. Plays a role as a transcriptional antitermination factor that allows the virus to initiate its lytic phase. Activates expression of the delayed viral early genes by modifying host RNA polymerase (RNAP) into a form that is resistant to termination signals. This antitermination function requires the host NusA protein which serves to stabilize the interaction between antitermination protein N and host RNA polymerase. From Escherichia phage lambda (Bacteriophage lambda).
   2675..2701    +  CDS            3xHA (fragment): three tandem HA epitope tags
   2816..3469    +  CDS            GST26_SCHJA: Experimental evidence at protein level: Swiss-Prot protein existence level 1. GST isoenzymes appear to play a central role in the parasite detoxification system. Other functions are also suspected including a role in increasing the solubility of haematin in the parasite gut. From Schistosoma japonicum (Blood fluke).
   3512..3553    +  CDS            V5 tag: epitope tag from simian virus 5
   3653..3787    -  polyA_signal   SV40 poly(A) signal: SV40 polyadenylation signal
   3810..3894    -  CDS            large T antigen (fragment): large T antigen from SV40 (simian virus 40)
   3895..4342    +  CDS            TcR (fragment): tetracycline efflux protein; tet; confers resistance to tetracycline
   4388..4976    -  rep_origin     ori: high-copy-number ColE1/pMB1/pBR322/pUC origin of replication
   5147..6007    -  CDS            AmpR: β-lactamase; bla; confers resistance to ampicillin, carbenicillin, and related antibiotics
   6008..6112    -  promoter       AmpR promoter: bla
