[The description below was written by a language model from this plasmid's Addgene catalogue record and pLannotate feature annotations shown in this document.]
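Description:
pAc5.1B-lambdaN-HA-DmGIGYF_340-368-GST-V5His6_AH is an insect-cell expression plasmid of about 6.2 kb. The catalogue lists its backbone as unknown, although the name points to a pAc5.1B-type vector. It is propagated in E. coli through a ColE1/pUC-type origin and selected with ampicillin via the bla gene and its own promoter. The origin is annotated as a high-copy type, whereas the catalogue entry records the plasmid as low copy. Short remnants of a tetracycline resistance gene and of SV40 large T antigen are also annotated. They appear to be non-functional backbone fragments.

Expression is driven by the Drosophila melanogaster actin 5C promoter, a strong constitutive promoter commonly used in fly cell lines, and the transcript ends at an SV40 polyadenylation signal. The open reading frame begins with a short fragment of the bacteriophage lambda N protein, followed by an HA epitope. Next comes the insert, residues 340–368 of Drosophila GIGYF (the Gyf gene, CG11148, numbered according to isoform G). This small segment is not itself annotated, but it fits the gap between the HA tag and the Schistosoma japonicum GST that follows. A V5 epitope lies after GST, and the name indicates a terminal His6 tag, which the feature table does not list.

The lambda N peptide binds BoxB RNA hairpins, so fusions of this kind are generally used to tether a protein to a BoxB-containing reporter mRNA and test its effect on that transcript. GST probably adds bulk and stability to the very short peptide. The epitope tags allow detection and pulldown. The associated study concerns the role of GIGYF in 4EHP-mediated mRNA repression, but the record does not state the specific function of this fragment.
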