Addgene plasmid #148935: pAc5.1B-lambdaN-HA-DmGIGYF_340-368-GST-V5His6_AH
Purpose: Insect Expression of DmGIGYF_340-368
Depositing lab: Elisa Izaurralde. Depositing organization: Max Planck Institute for Developmental Biology. Publication: Direct role for the Drosophila GIGYF protein in 4EHP-mediated mRNA repression. Ruscica V, Bawankar P, Peter D, Helms S, Igreja C, Izaurralde E. Nucleic Acids Res. 2019 Jul 26;47(13):7035-7048. doi: 10.1093/nar/gkz429. PubMed 31114929.
Backbone
  Vector backbone: Unknown
  Vector type: Insect Expression
Growth in bacteria
  Bacterial resistance: Ampicillin, 100 μg/mL
  Growth temperature: 37°C
  Growth strain: DH5alpha
  Copy number: Low Copy
Gene/Insert
  Gene/Insert name: DmGIGYF_340-368
  Species: D. melanogaster (fly)
  Entrez Gene: Gyf (a.k.a. Dmel_CG11148, CG11148, Dmel\CG11148, Q7KQM6)
  Cloning method: Unknown
Terms and licenses: Academic/Nonprofit Terms; Industry Terms: Not Available to Industry
Depositor comments: sequence given by isoform G NCBI:NM_001169356 or Uniprot.:Q7KQM6 Plasmids from this collection were made available to the research community and donated after the lab closed. Please note that the sequence provided by the depositing laboratory may be theoretical/predicted or based on Sanger sequencing results. There may be discrepancies between sequencing results obtained by Addgene and the depositor sequence. If an Addgene verified sequence is not available, please contact before placing your order to request that our lab fully sequence the plasmid.
How to cite: pAc5.1B-lambdaN-HA-DmGIGYF_340-368-GST-V5His6_AH was a gift from Elisa Izaurralde (Addgene plasmid # 148935 ; http://n2t.net/addgene:148935 ; RRID:Addgene_148935)
